LOCUS       pKDL071_pLuxLac 5797 bp ds-DNA circular 17-JUN-2019
DEFINITION  .
FEATURES             Location/Qualifiers
     misc_feature    4724..4759
                     /label="rbsKDL027"
                     /ApEinfo_revcolor=#c6c9d1
                     /ApEinfo_fwdcolor=#c6c9d1
     misc_feature    2653..3735
                     /label="LacI"
                     /ApEinfo_revcolor=#85dae9
                     /ApEinfo_fwdcolor=#85dae9
     misc_feature    784..1578
                     /label="KanR"
                     /ApEinfo_revcolor=#c6c9d1
                     /ApEinfo_fwdcolor=#c6c9d1
     misc_feature    653..758
                     /label="T0"
                     /ApEinfo_revcolor=#b4abac
                     /ApEinfo_fwdcolor=#b4abac
     misc_feature    5525..5629
                     /label="T1"
                     /ApEinfo_revcolor=#b4abac
                     /ApEinfo_fwdcolor=#b4abac
     misc_feature    766..1715
                     /label="KanR"
                     /ApEinfo_revcolor=#c6c9d1
                     /ApEinfo_fwdcolor=#c6c9d1
     misc_feature    3945..3976
                     /label="rbsKDL028-SDM"
                     /ApEinfo_revcolor=#b4abac
                     /ApEinfo_fwdcolor=#b4abac
     misc_feature    join(5636..5797,1..646)
                     /label="ColE1 - high copy"
                     /ApEinfo_revcolor=#c7b0e3
                     /ApEinfo_fwdcolor=#c7b0e3
     misc_feature    1769..2485
                     /label="GFPmut3b"
                     /ApEinfo_revcolor=#b1ff67
                     /ApEinfo_fwdcolor=#b1ff67
     misc_feature    4643..4716
                     /label="pLux_Lax"
                     /ApEinfo_revcolor=#85dae9
                     /ApEinfo_fwdcolor=#85dae9
     misc_feature    3977..4600
                     /label="tetR"
                     /ApEinfo_revcolor=#85dae9
                     /ApEinfo_fwdcolor=#85dae9
     misc_feature    3736..3765
                     /label="rbsKDL026"
                     /ApEinfo_revcolor=#c6c9d1
                     /ApEinfo_fwdcolor=#c6c9d1
     misc_feature    2537..2610
                     /label="PLtetO"
                     /ApEinfo_revcolor=#f58a5e
                     /ApEinfo_fwdcolor=#f58a5e
     misc_feature    2486..2536
                     /label="rbsKDL025"
                     /ApEinfo_revcolor=#c6c9d1
                     /ApEinfo_fwdcolor=#c6c9d1
     misc_feature    4760..5470
                     /label="mCherry"
                     /ApEinfo_revcolor=#b1ff67
                     /ApEinfo_fwdcolor=#b1ff67
     misc_feature    3772..3845
                     /label="PLtetO"
                     /ApEinfo_revcolor=#f58a5e
                     /ApEinfo_fwdcolor=#f58a5e
     misc_feature    3864..3937
                     /label="pLux_Lax"
                     /ApEinfo_revcolor=#85dae9
                     /ApEinfo_fwdcolor=#85dae9
ORIGIN
        1 ccctgacgag catcacaaaa atcgacgctc aagtcagagg tggcgaaacc cgacaggact
       61 ataaagatac caggcgtttc cccctggaag ctccctcgtg cgctctcctg ttccgaccct
      121 gccgcttacc ggatacctgt ccgcctttct cccttcggga agcgtggcgc tttctcatag
      181 ctcacgctgt aggtatctca gttcggtgta ggtcgttcgc tccaagctgg gctgtctgca
      241 cgaacccccc gttcagcccg accgctgcgc cttatccggt aactatcgtc ttgagtccaa
      301 cccggtaaga cacgacttat cgccactggc agcagccact ggtaacagga ttagcagagc
      361 gaggtatgta ggcggtgcta cagagttctt gaagtggtgg cctaactacg gctacactag
      421 aaggacagta tttggtatct gcgctctgct gaagccagtt accttcggaa aaagagttgg
      481 tagctcttga tccggcaaac aaaccaccgc tggtagcggt ggtttttttg tttgcaagca
      541 gcagattacg cgcagaaaaa aaggatctca agaagatcct ttgatctttt ctacggggtc
      601 tgacgctcag tggaacgaaa actcacgtta agggattttg gtcatggcta gtgcttggat
      661 tctcaccaat aaaaaacgcc cggcggcaac cgagcgttct gaacaaatcc agatggagtt
      721 ctgaggtcat tactggatct atcaacagga gtccaagcca attctcgaac cccagagtcc
      781 cgctcagaag aactcgtcaa gaaggcgata gaaggcgatg cgctgcgaat cgggagcggc
      841 gataccgtaa agcacgagga agcggtcagc ccattcgccg ccaagctctt cagcaatatc
      901 acgggtagcc aacgctatgt cctgatagcg gtccgccaca cccagccggc cacagtcgat
      961 gaatccagaa aagcggccat tttccaccat gatattcggc aagcaggcat cgccgtgggt
     1021 cacgacgaga tcctcgccgt cgggcatacg cgccttgagc ctggcgaaca gttcggctgg
     1081 cgcgagcccc tgatgctctt cgtccagatc atcctgatcg acaagaccgg cttccatccg
     1141 agtacgtgct cgctcgatgc gatgtttcgc ttggtggtcg aatgggcagg tagccggatc
     1201 aagcgtatgc agccgccgca ttgcatcagc catgatggat actttctcgg caggagcaag
     1261 gtgagatgac aggagatcct gccccggcac ttcgcccaat agcagccagt cccttcccgc
     1321 ttcagtgaca acgtcgagca cagccgcgca aggaacgccc gtcgtggcca gccacgatag
     1381 ccgcgctgcc tcgtcttgca gttcattcag ggcaccggac aggtcggtct tgacaaaaag
     1441 aaccgggcga ccctgcgctg acagccggaa cacggcggca tcagagcagc cgattgtctg
     1501 ttgtgcccag tcatagccga atagcctctc cacccaagcc gccggagaac ctgcgtgcaa
     1561 tccatcttgt tcaatcatgc gaaacgatcc tcatcctgtc tcttgatcag atcttgatcc
     1621 cctgcgccat cagatccttg gcggcaagaa agccatccag tttactttgc agggcttccc
     1681 aaccttacca gagggcggcc caactggcaa ttccgacgtc tgtgcaagta ctactgttct
     1741 gcagtcactt gaattcgata cccagctgtt atttgtatag ttcatccatg ccatgtgtaa
     1801 tcccagcagc ggttacaaac tcaagaagga ccatgtggtc tctcttttcg ttgggatctt
     1861 tcgaaagggc agattgtgtg gacaggtaat ggttgtctgg taaaaggaca gggccatcgc
     1921 caatcggagt attttgttga taatggtctg ctagttgaac gcttccatct tcaatgttgt
     1981 gtctaatttt gaagttaact ttgattccat tcttttgttt gtctgccatg atgtatacat
     2041 tgtgtgagtt atagttgtat tccaatttgt gtccaagaat gtttccatct tctttaaaat
     2101 caataccttt taactcgatt ctattaacaa gggtatcacc ttcaaacttg acttcagcac
     2161 gtgtcttgta gttcccgtca tctttgaaaa atatagttct ttcctgtacg taaccttcgg
     2221 gcatggcact cttgaaaaag tcatgctgtt tcatgtgatc tgggtatctc gcaaagcatt
     2281 gaacaccata accgaaagta gtgacaagtg ttggccacgg aacaggtagt tttccagtag
     2341 tgcaaataaa tttaagggta agttttccgt atgttgcatc accttcaccc tctccactga
     2401 cagaaaattt gtgcccatta acatcaccat ctaattcaac aagaattggg acaactccag
     2461 tgaaaagttc ttctccttta cgcatgtgca ctacctcctt ggttgtctat gctatgctga
     2521 tctacaactg gcatgcggtc agtgcgtcct gctgatgtgc tcagtatctc tatcactgat
     2581 agggatgtca atctctatca ctgataggga aacgtttcgc agaagcttcc gcaaggtacc
     2641 actttgccgc ggtcactgcc cgctttccag tcgggaaacc tgtcgtgcca gttgcattaa
     2701 tgaatcggcc aacgcgcggg gagaggcggt ttgcgtattg ggagccaggg tggtttttct
     2761 tttcaccagt gagacgggca acagttgatt gcccttcacc gcctggccct gagagagttg
     2821 cagcaagcgg tccacgctgg tttgccccag caggcgaaaa tcctgtttga tggtggttaa
     2881 cggcgggata taacatgagc tgtcttcggt atcgtcgtat cccactaccg agatgtccgc
     2941 accaacgcgc agcccggact cggtaatggc gcgcattgcg cccagcgcca tctgatcgtt
     3001 ggcaaccagc atcgcagtgg gaacgatgcc ctcattcagc atttgcatgg tttgttgaaa
     3061 accggacatg gcactccagt cgccttcccg ttccgctatc ggctgaattt gattgcgagt
     3121 gagatattta tgccagccag ccagacgcag acgcgccgag acagaactta atgggcccgc
     3181 taacagcgcg atttgctggt gacccaatgc gaccagatgc tccacgccca gtcgcgtacc
     3241 gtcttcatgg gagaaaataa tactgttgat gggtgtctgg tcagagacat caagaaataa
     3301 cgccggaaca ttagtgcagg cagcttccac agcaatggca tcctggtcat ccagcggata
     3361 gttaatgatc agcccactga cgcgctgcgc gagaagattg tgaaccgccg ctttacaggc
     3421 ttcgacgccg cttcgttcta ccatcgacac caccacgctg gcacccagtt gatcggcgcg
     3481 agatttaatc gccgcgacaa tttgcgacgg cgcgtgcagg gccagactgg aggtggcaac
     3541 gccaatcagc aacgactgtt tgcccgccag ttgttgtgcc acgcggttgg gaatgtaatt
     3601 cagctccgcc atcgccgctt ccactttttc ccgcgttttc gcagaaacgt ggctggcctg
     3661 gttcaccacg cgggaaacgg tctgataaga gacaccggca tactctgcga catcgtacag
     3721 cgttactggt ttcattgtac accctctcct tatattggga cctatggatc cggtcagtgc
     3781 gtcctgctga tgtgctcagt atctctatca ctgataggga tgtcaatctc tatcactgat
     3841 agggacggcc gcccgttcca tggacctgta ggatcgtaca ggtttacttg tgagcggata
     3901 acaatatagt gtgtggaatt gtgagcggat aacaattagt cgaccgcctt cggcgaagct
     3961 agggacgaga gctagcatgt ctcgtttaga taaaagtaaa gtgattaaca gcgcattaga
     4021 gctgcttaat gaggtcggaa tcgaaggttt aacaacccgt aaactcgccc agaagctagg
     4081 tgtagagcag cctacattgt attggcatgt aaaaaataag cgggctttgc tcgacgcctt
     4141 agccattgag atgttagata ggcaccatac tcacttttgc cctttagaag gggaaagctg
     4201 gcaagatttt ttacgtaata acgctaaaag ttttagatgt gctttactaa gtcatcgcga
     4261 tggagcaaaa gtacatttag gtacacggcc tacagaaaaa cagtatgaaa ctctcgaaaa
     4321 tcaattagcc tttttatgcc aacaaggttt ttcactagag aatgcattat atgcactcag
     4381 cgctgtgggg cattttactt taggttgcgt attggaagat caagagcatc aagtcgctaa
     4441 agaagaaagg gaaacaccta ctactgatag tatgccgcca ttattacgac aagctatcga
     4501 attatttgat caccaaggtg cagagccagc cttcttattc ggccttgaat tgatcatctg
     4561 cggattagaa aaacaactta aatgtgaaag tgggtcttga gagctcggac tgcttaagtc
     4621 gctccatatg ctcgttcccg ggacctgtag gatcgtacag gtttacttgt gagcggataa
     4681 caatatagtg tgtggaattg tgagcggata acaattacaa ttgagtatta actatcgttc
     4741 aactgatagg gaggcgccga tggtgagcaa gggcgaggag gataacatgg ccatcatcaa
     4801 ggagttcatg cgcttcaagg ttcacatgga gggctccgtg aacggccacg agttcgagat
     4861 cgagggcgag ggcgagggcc gcccctacga gggcacccag accgccaagc tgaaggtgac
     4921 caagggtggc cccctgccct tcgcctggga catcctgtcc cctcagttca tgtacggctc
     4981 caaggcctac gtgaagcacc ccgccgacat ccccgactac ttgaagctgt ccttccccga
     5041 gggcttcaag tgggagcgcg tgatgaactt cgaggacggc ggcgtggtga ccgtgaccca
     5101 ggactcctcc ctgcaagacg gcgagttcat ctacaaggtg aagctgcgcg gcaccaactt
     5161 cccctccgac ggccccgtaa tgcagaagaa gactatgggc tgggaggcct cctccgagcg
     5221 gatgtacccc gaggacggcg cgctgaaggg cgagatcaag cagaggctga agctgaagga
     5281 cggcggccac tacgacgctg aggtcaagac cacctacaag gccaagaagc ccgtgcaact
     5341 gcccggcgcg tacaacgtca acatcaagtt ggacatcacc tcccacaacg aggactacac
     5401 catcgtggaa cagtacgaac gcgccgaggg ccgccactcc accggcggca tggacgagct
     5461 gtataagtaa gatatctatc gccctaggga ccgtctcgag agaatcaata ttaatccaac
     5521 gcgtggcatc aaataaaacg aaaggctcag tcgaaagact gggcctttcg ttttatctgt
     5581 tgtttgtcgg tgaacgctct cctgagtagg acaaatccgc cgccctagac ttaggcgttc
     5641 ggctgcggcg agcggtatca gctcactcaa aggcggtaat acggttatcc acagaatcag
     5701 gggataacgc aggaaagaac atgtgagcaa aaggccagca aaaggccagg aaccgtaaaa
     5761 aggccgcgtt gctggcgttt ttccataggc tccgccc
//
