>Addgene plasmid #140426 | TS_pLuxLac | addgene full sequence | sequence record 297010 | Addgene NGS Result
CCCTGACGAGCATCACAAAAATCGACGCTCAAGTCAGAGGTGGCGAAACCCGACAGGACTATAAAGATAC
CAGGCGTTTCCCCCTGGAAGCTCCCTCGTGCGCTCTCCTGTTCCGACCCTGCCGCTTACCGGATACCTGT
CCGCCTTTCTCCCTTCGGGAAGCGTGGCGCTTTCTCATAGCTCACGCTGTAGGTATCTCAGTTCGGTGTA
GGTCGTTCGCTCCAAGCTGGGCTGTCTGCACGAACCCCCCGTTCAGCCCGACCGCTGCGCCTTATCCGGT
AACTATCGTCTTGAGTCCAACCCGGTAAGACACGACTTATCGCCACTGGCAGCAGCCACTGGTAACAGGA
TTAGCAGAGCGAGGTATGTAGGCGGTGCTACAGAGTTCTTGAAGTGGTGGCCTAACTACGGCTACACTAG
AAGGACAGTATTTGGTATCTGCGCTCTGCTGAAGCCAGTTACCTTCGGAAAAAGAGTTGGTAGCTCTTGA
TCCGGCAAACAAACCACCGCTGGTAGCGGTGGTTTTTTTGTTTGCAAGCAGCAGATTACGCGCAGAAAAA
AAGGATCTCAAGAAGATCCTTTGATCTTTTCTACGGGGTCTGACGCTCAGTGGAACGAAAACTCACGTTA
AGGGATTTGGTCATGGCTAGTGCTTGGATTCTCACCAATAAAAAACGCCCGGCGGCAACCGAGCGTTCTG
AACAAATCCAGATGGAGTTCTGAGGTCATTACTGGATCTATCAACAGGAGTCCAAGCCAATTCTCGAACC
CCAGAGTCCCGCTCAGAAGAACTCGTCAAGAAGGCGATAGAAGGCGATGCGCTGCGAATCGGGAGCGGCG
ATACCGTAAAGCACGAGGAAGCGGTCAGCCCATTCGCCGCCAAGCTCTTCAGCAATATCACGGGTAGCCA
ACGCTATGTCCTGATAGCGGTCCGCCACACCCAGCCGGCCACAGTCGATGAATCCAGAAAAGCGGCCATT
TTCCACCATGATATTCGGCAAGCAGGCATCGCCGTGGGTCACGACGAGATCCTCGCCGTCGGGCATACGC
GCCTTGAGCCTGGCGAACAGTTCGGCTGGCGCGAGCCCCTGATGCTCTTCGTCCAGATCATCCTGATCGA
CAAGACCGGCTTCCATCCGAGTACGTGCTCGCTCGATGCGATGTTTCGCTTGGTGGTCGAATGGGCAGGT
AGCCGGATCAAGCGTATGCAGCCGCCGCATTGCATCAGCCATGATGGATACTTTCTCGGCAGGAGCAAGG
TGAGATGACAGGAGATCCTGCCCCGGCACTTCGCCCAATAGCAGCCAGTCCCTTCCCGCTTCAGTGACAA
CGTCGAGCACAGCCGCGCAAGGAACGCCCGTCGTGGCCAGCCACGATAGCCGCGCTGCCTCGTCTTGCAG
TTCATTCAGGGCACCGGACAGGTCGGTCTTGACAAAAAGAACCGGGCGACCCTGCGCTGACAGCCGGAAC
ACGGCGGCATCAGAGCAGCCGATTGTCTGTTGTGCCCAGTCATAGCCGAATAGCCTCTCCACCCAAGCCG
CCGGAGAACCTGCGTGCAATCCATCTTGTTCAATCATGCGAAACGATCCTCATCCTGTCTCTTGATCAGA
TCTTGATCCCCTGCGCCATCAGATCCTTGGCGGCAAGAAAGCCATCCAGTTTACTTTGCAGGGCTTCCCA
ACCTTACCAGAGGGCGGCCCAACTGGCAATTCCGACGTCTGTGCAAGTACTACTGTTCTGCAGTCACTTG
AATTCGATACCCAGCTGTTATTTGTATAGTTCATCCATGCCATGTGTAATCCCAGCAGCGGTTACAAACT
CAAGAAGGACCATGTGGTCTCTCTTTTCGTTGGGATCTTTCGAAAGGGCAGATTGTGTGGACAGGTAATG
GTTGTCTGGTAAAAGGACAGGGCCATCGCCAATCGGAGTATTTTGTTGATAATGGTCTGCTAGTTGAACG
CTTCCATCTTCAATGTTGTGTCTAATTTTGAAGTTAACTTTGATTCCATTCTTTTGTTTGTCTGCCATGA
TGTATACATTGTGTGAGTTATAGTTGTATTCCAATTTGTGTCCAAGAATGTTTCCATCTTCTTTAAAATC
AATACCTTTTAACTCGATTCTATTAACAAGGGTATCACCTTCAAACTTGACTTCAGCACGTGTCTTGTAG
TTCCCGTCATCTTTGAAAAATATAGTTCTTTCCTGTACGTAACCTTCGGGCATGGCACTCTTGAAAAAGT
CATGCTGTTTCATGTGATCTGGGTATCTCGCAAAGCATTGAACACCATAACCGAAAGTAGTGACAAGTGT
TGGCCACGGAACAGGTAGTTTTCCAGTAGTGCAAATAAATTTAAGGGTAAGTTTTCCGTATGTTGCATCA
CCTTCACCCTCTCCACTGACAGAAAATTTGTGCCCATTAACATCACCATCTAATTCAACAAGAATTGGGA
CAACTCCAGTGAAAAGTTCTTCTCCTTTACGCATGTGCACTACCTCCTTGGTTGTCTATGCTATGCTGAT
CTACAACTGGCATGCGGTCAGTGCGTCCTGCTGATGTGCTCAGTATCTCTATCACTGATAGGGATGTCAA
TCTCTATCACTGATAGGGAAACGTTTCGCAGAAGCTTCCGCAAGGTACCACTTTGCCGCGGTCACTGCCC
GCTTTCCAGTCGGGAAACCTGTCGTGCCAGTTGCATTAATGAATCGGCCAACGCGCGGGGAGAGGCGGTT
TGCGTATTGGGAGCCAGGGTGGTTTTTCTTTTCACCAGTGAGACGGGCAACAGTTGATTGCCCTTCACCG
CCTGGCCCTGAGAGAGTTGCAGCAAGCGGTCCACGCTGGTTTGCCCCAGCAGGCGAAAATCCTGTTTGAT
GGTGGTTAACGGCGGGATATAACATGAGCTGTCTTCGGTATCGTCGTATCCCACTACCGAGATGTCCGCA
CCAACGCGCAGCCCGGACTCGGTAATGGCGCGCATTGCGCCCAGCGCCATCTGATCGTTGGCAACCAGCA
TCGCAGTGGGAACGATGCCCTCATTCAGCATTTGCATGGTTTGTTGAAAACCGGACATGGCACTCCAGTC
GCCTTCCCGTTCCGCTATCGGCTGAATTTGATTGCGAGTGAGATATTTATGCCAGCCAGCCAGACGCAGA
CGCGCCGAGACAGAACTTAATGGGCCCGCTAACAGCGCGATTTGCTGGTGACCCAATGCGACCAGATGCT
CCACGCCCAGTCGCGTACCGTCTTCATGGGAGAAAATAATACTGTTGATGGGTGTCTGGTCAGAGACATC
AAGAAATAACGCCGGAACATTAGTGCAGGCAGCTTCCACAGCAATGGCATCCTGGTCATCCAGCGGATAG
TTAATGATCAGCCCACTGACGCGCTGCGCGAGAAGATTGTGAACCGCCGCTTTACAGGCTTCGACGCCGC
TTCGTTCTACCATCGACACCACCACGCTGGCACCCAGTTGATCGGCGCGAGATTTAATCGCCGCGACAAT
TTGCGACGGCGCGTGCAGGGCCAGACTGGAGGTGGCAACGCCAATCAGCAACGACTGTTTGCCCGCCAGT
TGTTGTGCCACGCGGTTGGGAATGTAATTCAGCTCCGCCATCGCCGCTTCCACTTTTTCCCGCGTTTTCG
CAGAAACGTGGCTGGCCTGGTTCACCACGCGGGAAACGGTCTGATAAGAGACACCGGCATACTCTGCGAC
ATCGTACAGCGTTACTGGTTTCATTGTACACCCTCTCCTTATATTGGGACCTATGGATCCGGTCAGTGCG
TCCTGCTGATGTGCTCAGTATCTCTATCACTGATAGGGATGTCAATCTCTATCACTGATAGGGACGGCCG
CCCGTTCCATGGACCTGTAGGATCGTACAGGTTTACTTGTGAGCGGATAACAATATAGTGTGTGGAATTG
TGAGCGGATAACAATTAGTCGACCGCCTTCGGCGAAGCTAGGGACGAGAGCTAGCATGTCTCGTTTAGAT
AAAAGTAAAGTGATTAACAGCGCATTAGAGCTGCTTAATGAGGTCGGAATCGAAGGTTTAACAACCCGTA
AACTCGCCCAGAAGCTAGGTGTAGAGCAGCCTACATTGTATTGGCATGTAAAAAATAAGCGGGCTTTGCT
CGACGCCTTAGCCATTGAGATGTTAGATAGGCACCATACTCACTTTTGCCCTTTAGAAGGGGAAAGCTGG
CAAGATTTTTTACGTAATAACGCTAAAAGTTTTAGATGTGCTTTACTAAGTCATCGCGATGGAGCAAAAG
TACATTTAGGTACACGGCCTACAGAAAAACAGTATGAAACTCTCGAAAATCAATTAGCCTTTTTATGCCA
ACAAGGTTTTTCACTAGAGAATGCATTATATGCACTCAGCGCTGTGGGGCATTTTACTTTAGGTTGCGTA
TTGGAAGATCAAGAGCATCAAGTCGCTAAAGAAGAAAGGGAAACACCTACTACTGATAGTATGCCGCCAT
TATTACGACAAGCTATCGAATTATTTGATCACCAAGGTGCAGAGCCAGCCTTCTTATTCGGCCTTGAATT
GATCATCTGCGGATTAGAAAAACAACTTAAATGTGAAAGTGGGTCTTGAGAGCTCGGACTGCTTAAGTCG
CTCCATATGCTCGTTCCCGGGACCTGTAGGATCGTACAGGTTTACTTGTGAGCGGATAACAATATAGTGT
GTGGAATTGTGAGCGGATAACAATTACAATTGAGTATTAACTATCGTTCAACTGATAGGGAGGCGCCGAT
GGTGAGCAAGGGCGAGGAGGATAACATGGCCATCATCAAGGAGTTCATGCGCTTCAAGGTTCACATGGAG
GGCTCCGTGAACGGCCACGAGTTCGAGATCGAGGGCGAGGGCGAGGGCCGCCCCTACGAGGGCACCCAGA
CCGCCAAGCTGAAGGTGACCAAGGGTGGCCCCCTGCCCTTCGCCTGGGACATCCTGTCCCCTCAGTTCAT
GTACGGCTCCAAGGCCTACGTGAAGCACCCCGCCGACATCCCCGACTACTTGAAGCTGTCCTTCCCCGAG
GGCTTCAAGTGGGAGCGCGTGATGAACTTCGAGGACGGCGGCGTGGTGACCGTGACCCAGGACTCCTCCC
TGCAAGACGGCGAGTTCATCTACAAGGTGAAGCTGCGCGGCACCAACTTCCCCTCCGACGGCCCCGTAAT
GCAGAAGAAGACTATGGGCTGGGAGGCCTCCTCCGAGCGGATGTACCCCGAGGACGGCGCGCTGAAGGGC
GAGATCAAGCAGAGGCTGAAGCTGAAGGACGGCGGCCACTACGACGCTGAGGTCAAGACCACCTACAAGG
CCAAGAAGCCCGTGCAACTGCCCGGCGCGTACAACGTCAACATCAAGTTGGACATCACCTCCCACAACGA
GGACTACACCATCGTGGAACAGTACGAACGCGCCGAGGGCCGCCACTCCACCGGCGGCATGGACGAGCTG
TATAAGTAAGATATCTATCGCCCTAGGGACCGTCTCGAGAGAATCAATATTAATCCAACGCGTGGCATCA
AATAAAACGAAAGGCTCAGTCGAAAGACTGGGCCTTTCGTTTTATCTGTTGTTTGTCGGTGAACGCTCTC
CTGAGTAGGACAAACCGCCGCCCTAGACTTAGGCGTTCGGCTGCGGCGAGCGGTATCAGCTCACTCAAAG
GCGGTAATACGGTTATCCACAGAATCAGGGGATAACGCAGGAAAGAACATGTGAGCAAAAGGCCAGCAAA
AGGCCAGGAACCGTAAAAAGGCCGCGTTGCTGGCGTTTTTCCATAGGCTCCGCCC
Features (pLannotate 1.2.2; 15 found; start..end, strand, type, name):
    658..752     -  terminator     lambda t0 terminator: transcription terminator from phage lambda
    786..1577    -  CDS            neo: KKA2_KLEPN - Also known as kan, nptII. Experimental evidence at protein level: Swiss-Prot protein existence level 1. Resistance to kanamycin, neomycin, paromomycin, ribostamycin, butirosin and gentamicin B. From Klebsiella pneumoniae.
   1609..1713    -  CDS            tnpA (fragment): TN5P_ECOLX - Also known as tnp. Experimental evidence at protein level: Swiss-Prot protein existence level 1. Mediates transposition of transposon Tn5 by a 'cut and paste' mechanism. First, the monomeric transposase binds the 19 bp inverted DNA repeats flanking the transposon. Then, dimerization of the DNA- bound transposase creates a synaptic DNA complex. After nicking of the first DNA strand, excision of the transposon proceeds through a series of intermediates. The transposase then mediates the insertion of the transposon at a new site by strand transfer. The activity of the wild- type tran
   1771..2484    -  CDS            hfriFP: hfriFP is a fluorescent protein published in 2013, derived from Herbaspirillum frisingense.
   2536..2609    -  promoter       PLtetO-1 promoter: modified phage lambda PL promoter with tet operator sites (Lutz and Bujard, 1997)
   2655..3734    -  CDS            lacI: LACI_ECOLI - Experimental evidence at protein level: Swiss-Prot protein existence level 1. Repressor of the lactose operon. Binds allolactose as an inducer. From Escherichia coli (strain K12).
   3771..3844    -  promoter       PLtetO-1 promoter: modified phage lambda PL promoter with tet operator sites (Lutz and Bujard, 1997)
   3887..3903    +  protein_bind   lac operator: The lac repressor binds to the lac operator to inhibit transcription in E. coli. This inhibition can be relieved by adding lactose or isopropyl-β-D-thiogalactopyranoside (IPTG). lac repressor encoded by lacI
   3918..3934    +  protein_bind   lac operator: The lac repressor binds to the lac operator to inhibit transcription in E. coli. This inhibition can be relieved by adding lactose or isopropyl-β-D-thiogalactopyranoside (IPTG). lac repressor encoded by lacI
   3976..4596    +  CDS            tetR: TETR2_ECOLX - Experimental evidence at protein level: Swiss-Prot protein existence level 1. TetR is the repressor of the tetracycline resistance element; its N-terminal region forms a helix-turn-helix structure and binds DNA. Binding of tetracycline to TetR reduces the repressor affinity for the tetracycline resistance gene (tetA) promoter operator sites. From Escherichia coli.
   4666..4682    +  protein_bind   lac operator: The lac repressor binds to the lac operator to inhibit transcription in E. coli. This inhibition can be relieved by adding lactose or isopropyl-β-D-thiogalactopyranoside (IPTG). lac repressor encoded by lacI
   4697..4713    +  protein_bind   lac operator: The lac repressor binds to the lac operator to inhibit transcription in E. coli. This inhibition can be relieved by adding lactose or isopropyl-β-D-thiogalactopyranoside (IPTG). lac repressor encoded by lacI
   4759..5466    +  CDS            mCherry: mCherry is a basic (constitutively fluorescent) red fluorescent protein published in 2004, derived from Discosoma sp.. It is reported to be a very rapidly-maturing monomer with low acid sensitivity.
   5529..5600    +  terminator     rrnB T1 terminator: transcription terminator T1 from the E. coli rrnB gene
   5778..571     -  rep_origin     ori (across the origin): high-copy-number ColE1/pMB1/pBR322/pUC origin of replication
