[The description below was written by a language model from this plasmid's Addgene catalogue record, the feature table of its GenBank file and pLannotate feature annotations shown in this document.]
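Description:
TS_pLuxLac is a 5.8 kb bacterial expression plasmid for synthetic biology work in E. coli. It is built on a pZE-type backbone and derived from the modular toggle switch plasmid pKDL071. It replicates from a high-copy ColE1 origin and is selected with kanamycin through a Tn5-derived neomycin/kanamycin phosphotransferase gene. The lambda t0 and rrnB T1 terminators lie on either side of the origin, t0 just downstream of the resistance gene and T1 after the mCherry gene.

The payload is a two-node mutual-repression circuit arranged as divergent transcription units. On one strand, two copies of the PLtetO-1 promoter separately drive lacI and GFPmut3b (the automated annotation labels this reading frame as a different fluorescent protein, but the depositor's map identifies it as GFPmut3b). On the other strand, two copies of a hybrid Lux/Lac promoter, each carrying two lac operator sites, drive tetR and mCherry. Every coding sequence has its own designed ribosome binding site.

TetR represses the PLtetO-1 units and LacI represses the hybrid promoters, so the circuit can settle into a green LacI-high state or a red TetR-high state. The promoter name and the stated purpose indicate that the hybrid promoter is also activated by the quorum-sensing signal AHL, which couples the switch to an external inducer concentration. No luxR gene is annotated on this plasmid, so the AHL-responsive activator is presumably supplied from elsewhere; the record does not say how. The plasmid was deposited for studying how a toggle switch interprets an AHL gradient to form spatiotemporal patterns in bacterial populations.
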