Addgene plasmid #140426: TS_pLuxLac
Purpose: Toggle switch circuit responsive to AHL gradient.
Depositing lab: Yolanda Schaerli. Depositing organization: Universite de Lausanne (UNIL). Publication: Controlling spatiotemporal pattern formation in a concentration gradient with a synthetic toggle switch. Barbier I, Perez-Carrasco R, Schaerli Y. Mol Syst Biol. 2020 Jun;16(6):e9361. doi: 10.15252/msb.20199361. PubMed 32529808.
Backbone
  Vector backbone: pZE
  Total vector size (bp): 5797
  Vector type: Bacterial Expression, Synthetic Biology
Growth in bacteria
  Bacterial resistance: Kanamycin, 50 μg/mL
  Growth temperature: 37°C
  Growth strain: DH5alpha
  Copy number: High Copy
Gene/Insert 1
  Gene/Insert name: GFP
Gene/Insert 2
  Gene/Insert name: LacI
Gene/Insert 3
  Gene/Insert name: TetR
Gene/Insert 4
  Gene/Insert name: mCherry
Terms and licenses: Academic/Nonprofit Terms; Industry Terms: Not Available to Industry
Depositor comments: This plasmid was modified from pKDL071 described in Litcofsky K.D., Afeyan R.B., Krom R.J., Khalil A.S., Collins J.J.; Iterative plug-and-play methodology for constructing and modifying synthetic gene networks. Nat Methods 9, 1077–1080 (2012). https://doi.org/10.1038/nmeth.2205 Please visit https://www.biorxiv.org/content/10.1101/849711v1 for bioRxiv preprint.
How to cite: TS_pLuxLac was a gift from Yolanda Schaerli (Addgene plasmid # 140426 ; http://n2t.net/addgene:140426 ; RRID:Addgene_140426)
